Addgene plasmid #204965: MsACR1-mCerulean3-pAAV2-hSyn
Purpose: Panneuronal expression of MsACR1 fused to mCerulean3
Depositing lab: Peter Hegemann. Depositing organization: Humboldt-Universitaet zu Berlin. Publication: Robust optogenetic inhibition with red-light-sensitive anion-conducting channelrhodopsins. Oppermann J, Rozenberg A, Fabrin T, Gonzalez-Cabrera C, Parker R, Beja O, Prigge M, Hegemann P. eLife. 2024 Oct 14;12:RP90100. doi: 10.7554/eLife.90100. PubMed 39401075.
Backbone
  Vector backbone: pAAV2-hSyn
  Backbone size w/o insert (bp): 4699
  Total vector size (bp): 6138
  Vector type: AAV
Growth in bacteria
  Bacterial resistance: Ampicillin, 100 μg/mL
  Growth temperature: 37°C
  Growth strain: NEB Stable
  Copy number: High Copy
Gene/Insert
  Gene/Insert name: MsACR1
  Species: Mantoniella squamata
  Insert size (bp): 723
  Promoter: hSyn
  Tag / fusion protein: mCerulean3 (C terminal on insert)
  Cloning method: Gibson Cloning
  Sequencing primers: 5′ hSyn-fwd: ACTCAGCGCTGCCTCAGTCT; 3′ WPRE-rev: CATAGCGTAAAAGGAGCAACA
Terms and licenses: Academic/Nonprofit Terms; Industry Terms: Not Available to Industry
Depositor comments: Please visit https://doi.org/10.1101/2023.06.09.544329 for bioRxiv preprint.
How to cite: MsACR1-mCerulean3-pAAV2-hSyn was a gift from Peter Hegemann (Addgene plasmid # 204965 ; http://n2t.net/addgene:204965 ; RRID:Addgene_204965)
