[The description below was written by a language model from this plasmid's Addgene catalogue record and pLannotate feature annotations shown in this document.]
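Description:
MsACR1-mCerulean3-pAAV2-hSyn is a 6,138 bp AAV transfer plasmid built on the pAAV2-hSyn backbone and intended for pan-neuronal expression of an optogenetic silencing tool. It is maintained in E. coli as a high-copy plasmid through a ColE1/pUC-type origin and selected with ampicillin via the β-lactamase gene and its native promoter. An f1 phage origin is also present in the backbone. The short matches to bom, rop, SV40 small t antigen and the EF-1α core promoter in the feature table are only fragments and most likely represent backbone remnants rather than functional elements.

The expression cassette lies between AAV2 inverted terminal repeats, which allow the intervening DNA to be replicated and packaged into recombinant AAV particles when helper functions are supplied. One ITR is annotated as complete, while the other is detected only as two short fragments, as is common for these repetitive, hard-to-sequence regions. Within the cassette, the human synapsin I promoter restricts expression to neurons and drives MsACR1, a 723 bp coding sequence from the green alga Mantoniella squamata. The associated publication describes it as a red-light-sensitive anion-conducting channelrhodopsin. The MsACR1 sequence itself is not annotated in the feature table but fits in the gap between the promoter and the mCerulean3 coding sequence, which is fused to its C terminus as a cyan fluorescent tag for visualising expressing cells. A WPRE follows to enhance transcript stability and expression, and the human growth hormone polyadenylation signal terminates the transcript. The construct is suited to producing AAV for light-driven inhibition of neuronal activity.
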