Features (pLannotate 1.2.2; 16 found; start..end, strand, type, name):
     66..93      +  repeat_region  AAV2 ITR (fragment): inverted terminal repeat of adeno-associated virus serotype 2 inverted
    122..149     +  repeat_region  AAV2 ITR (fragment): inverted terminal repeat of adeno-associated virus serotype 2 inverted
    206..272     +  CDS            small t antigen (fragment): SV40 (simian virus 40) small t antigen
    298..351     +  promoter       EF-1α core promoter (fragment): core promoter for human elongation factor EF-1α
    395..842     +  promoter       hSyn promoter: human synapsin I promoter; confers neuron-specific expression (Kügler et al., 2003)
   1584..2297    +  CDS            mCerulean3: mCerulean3 is a basic (constitutively fluorescent) cyan fluorescent protein published in 2011, derived from Aequorea victoria. It is reported to be a somewhat slowly-maturing monomer with very low acid sensitivity.
   2325..2913    +  misc_feature   WPRE: woodchuck hepatitis virus posttranscriptional regulatory element
   2933..3409    +  polyA_signal   hGH poly(A) signal: human growth hormone polyadenylation signal
   3455..3595    +  repeat_region  AAV2 ITR: inverted terminal repeat of adeno-associated virus serotype 2 inverted
   3600..3651    -  misc_feature   bom (fragment): basis of mobility region from pBR322
   3670..4125    +  rep_origin     f1 ori (sequence partly withheld): f1 bacteriophage origin of replication; arrow indicates direction of (+) strand synthesis
   4126..4175    -  misc_feature   bom (fragment): basis of mobility region from pBR322
   4277..4312    -  CDS            rop (fragment): Rop protein, which maintains plasmids at low copy number; rop
   4407..4511    +  promoter       AmpR promoter: bla
   4512..5372    +  CDS            AmpR: β-lactamase; bla; confers resistance to ampicillin, carbenicillin, and related antibiotics
   5543..6131    +  rep_origin     ori: high-copy-number ColE1/pMB1/pBR322/pUC origin of replication
>Addgene plasmid #204965 | MsACR1-mCerulean3-pAAV2-hSyn | addgene full sequence | sequence record 405390 | Addgene NGS Result
GCAACGCGGCCTTTTTACGGTTCCTGGCCTTTTGCTGGCCTTTTGCTCACATGTCCTGCAGGCAGCTGCG
CGCTCGCTCGCTCACTGAGGCCGCCCGGGCGTCGGGCGACCTTTGGTCGCCCGGCCTCAGTGAGCGAGCG
AGCGCGCAGAGAGGGAGTGGCCAACTCCATCACTAGGGGTTCCTGCGGCCGCACGCGTTGCAAAGATGGA
TAAAGTTTTAAACAGAGAGGAATCTTTGCAGCTAATGGACCTTCTAGGTCTTGAAAGGAGTGGGAATTGG
CTCCGGTGCCCGTCAGTGGGCAGAGCGCACATCGCCCACAGTCCCCGAGAAGTTGGGGGGAGGGGTCGGC
AGCAAATGGTTAATTAATCTAGACTGCAGAGGGCCCTGCGTATGAGTGCAAGTGGGTTTTAGGACCAGGA
TGAGGCGGGGTGGGGGTGCCTACCTGACGACCGACCCCGACCCACTGGACAAGCACCCAACCCCCATTCC
CCAAATTGCGCATCCCCTATCAGAGAGGGGGAGGGGAAACAGGATGCGGCGAGGCGCGTGCGCACTGCCA
GCTTCAGCACCGCGGACAGTGCCTTCGCCCCCGCCTGGCGGCGCGCGCCACCGCCGCCTCAGCACTGAAG
GCGCGCTGACGTCACTCGCCGGTCCCCCGCAAACTCCCCTTCCCGGCCACCTTGGTCGCGTCCGCGCCGC
CGCCGGCCCAGCCGGACCGCACCACGCGAGGCGCGAGATAGGGGGGCACGGGCGCGACCATCTGCGCTGC
GGCGCCGGCGACTCAGCGCTGCCTCAGTCTGCGGTGGGCAGCGGAGGAGTCGTGTCGTGCCTGAGAGCGC
AGTCGAGAGGATCCGCCACCATGTCCGCCTACGAGGTGGTGAAGGACATCCGGCTGGTCATCCAGACCAT
CCTGCTGCTGGCCTTTTATGTGATGGCCGGCTTCTACCTGTATCAGAAGAAGAAGAAGAGGGCCAGATGG
GAGGTGCTGTACATCGCAACCGTGGCAGGCCTGGCCAACACAATCGGCCTGGCCGCAGGACACCTGGAGC
CACTGTCTTTTGCCGCAGAGGGAGTGGGCAAGAAGACACCATGGCTGCGGTTCAGCTCCTGGATGACCAC
ATGCCCCGTGCTGCTGATCCACCTGAACAATCTGGCAGGAGAGGAGGTGCAGAACGTGGAGCGCGCCAGC
ATGCTGGTCATCGAGCTGAATCTGATGGTGCTGCTGGGCGCCACCTCTAGCTTCACAGATGGCGGCGGCG
CCCTGGTGTTCTTTATGCTGAGCTGGCTGGTGTGCTTTACCATCTTCGTGCAGGCCTGGACAATCTTTAA
CGAGGCCTTCGCCTCCCTGCCAGCAAAGGCAAGGCCTCACCTGAATGGCATGATGTTCTGTTTTTACTTC
GCCTGGGCAGGATTTGGCGTGCTGTTCGCAGCAGGACCAGAGGGATGGGGACCCAAGGACAATATCCTGG
CCGAGCTGGTGACCATCGCCATGGTGGTGGTGGATTTCATCTCTAAGATCGTGTTTGGCTTCATCGGATG
GCACCTGAGGTGGCGCGTGCTGAGGGGAGAGGACGGCAAGGTGGTGAGCAAGGGCGAGGAGCTGTTCACC
GGGGTGGTGCCCATCCTGGTCGAGCTGGACGGCGACGTAAACGGCCACAAGTTCAGCGTGTCCGGCGAGG
GCGAGGGCGATGCCACCTACGGCAAGCTGACCCTGAAGTTCATCTGCACCACCGGCAAGCTGCCCGTGCC
CTGGCCCACCCTCGTGACCACCCTGAGCTGGGGCGTGCAGTGCTTCGCCCGCTACCCCGACCACATGAAG
CAGCACGACTTCTTCAAGTCCGCCATGCCCGAAGGCTACGTCCAGGAGCGCACCATCTTCTTCAAGGACG
ACGGCAACTACAAGACCCGCGCCGAGGTGAAGTTCGAGGGCGACACCCTGGTGAACCGCATCGAGCTGAA
GGGCATCGACTTCAAGGAGGACGGCAACATCCTGGGGCACAAGCTGGAGTACAACGCCATCCACGGCAAC
GTCTATATCACCGCCGACAAGCAGAAGAACGGCATCAAGGCCAACTTCGGCCTCAACTGCAACATCGAGG
ACGGCAGCGTGCAGCTCGCCGACCACTACCAGCAGAACACCCCCATCGGCGACGGCCCCGTGCTGCTGCC
CGACAACCACTACCTGAGCACCCAGTCCAAGCTGAGCAAAGACCCCAACGAGAAGCGCGATCACATGGTC
CTGCTGGAGTTCGTGACCGCCGCCGGGATCACTCTCGGCATGGACGAGCTGTACAAGTAAGAATTCCGTA
CAAAGCTTATCGATAATCAACCTCTGGATTACAAAATTTGTGAAAGATTGACTGGTATTCTTAACTATGT
TGCTCCTTTTACGCTATGTGGATACGCTGCTTTAATGCCTTTGTATCATGCTATTGCTTCCCGTATGGCT
TTCATTTTCTCCTCCTTGTATAAATCCTGGTTGCTGTCTCTTTATGAGGAGTTGTGGCCCGTTGTCAGGC
AACGTGGCGTGGTGTGCACTGTGTTTGCTGACGCAACCCCCACTGGTTGGGGCATTGCCACCACCTGTCA
GCTCCTTTCCGGGACTTTCGCTTTCCCCCTCCCTATTGCCACGGCGGAACTCATCGCCGCCTGCCTTGCC
CGCTGCTGGACAGGGGCTCGGCTGTTGGGCACTGACAATTCCGTGGTGTTGTCGGGGAAATCATCGTCCT
TTCCTTGGCTGCTCGCCTATGTTGCCACCTGGATTCTGCGCGGGACGTCCTTCTGCTACGTCCCTTCGGC
CCTCAATCCAGCGGACCTTCCTTCCCGCGGCCTGCTGCCGGCTCTGCGGCCTCTTCCGCGTCTTCGCCTT
CGCCCTCAGACGAGTCGGATCTCCCTTTGGGCCGCCTCCCCGCATCGATACCGGCTCGAGACGGGTGGCA
TCCCTGTGACCCCTCCCCAGTGCCTCTCCTGGCCCTGGAAGTTGCCACTCCAGTGCCCACCAGCCTTGTC
CTAATAAAATTAAGTTGCATCATTTTGTCTGACTAGGTGTCCTTCTATAATATTATGGGGTGGAGGGGGG
TGGTATGGAGCAAGGGGCAAGTTGGGAAGACAACCTGTAGGGCCTGCGGGGTCTATTGGGAACCAAGCTG
GAGTGCAGTGGCACAATCTTGGCTCACTGCAATCTCCGCCTCCTGGGTTCAAGCGATTCTCCTGCCTCAG
CCTCCCGAGTTGTTGGGATTCCAGGCATGCATGACCAGGCTCAGCTAATTTTTGTTTTTTTGGTAGAGAC
GGGGTTTCACCATATTGGCCAGGCTGGTCTCCAACTCCTAATCTCAGGTGATCTACCCACCTTGGCCTCC
CAAATTGCTGGGATTACAGGCGTGAACCACTGCTCCCTTCCCTGTCCTTCTCGAGCTGATTTTGTAGGTA
ACCACGTGCGGACCGAGCGGCCGCAGGAACCCCTAGTGATGGAGTTGGCCACTCCCTCTCTGCGCGCTCG
CTCGCTCACTGAGGCCGGGCGACCAAAGGTCGCCCGACGCCCGGGCTTTGCCCGGGCGGCCTCAGTGAGC
GAGCGAGCGCGCAGCTGCCTGCAGGGGCGCCTGATGCGGTATTTTCTCCTTACGCATCTGTGCGGTATTT
CACACCGCATA
[95 nt withheld, positions 3652-3746]
T
[46 nt withheld, positions 3748-3793]
C
[141 nt withheld, positions 3795-3935]
CCTTTGACGTTGGAGTCCACGTTCTTT
[37 nt withheld, positions 3963-3999]
ACTCTATCTCGGGCTATTCTTTTGATTTATAAGGGATTTTGCCGATTTCGGTCTATTGGTTAAAAAATGA
GCTGATTTAACAAAAATTTAACGCGAATTTTAACAAAATATTAACGTTTACAATTTTATGGTGCACTCTC
AGTACAATCTGCTCTGATGCCGCATAGTTAAGCCAGCCCCGACACCCGCCAACACCCGCTGACGCGCCCT
GACGGGCTTGTCTGCTCCCGGCATCCGCTTACAGACAAGCTGTGACCGTCTCCGGGAGCTGCATGTGTCA
GAGGTTTTCACCGTCATCACCGAAACGCGCGAGACGAAAGGGCCTCGTGATACGCCTATTTTTATAGGTT
AATGTCATGATAATAATGGTTTCTTAGACGTCAGGTGGCACTTTTCGGGGAAATGTGCGCGGAACCCCTA
TTTGTTTATTTTTCTAAATACATTCAAATATGTATCCGCTCATGAGACAATAACCCTGATAAATGCTTCA
ATAATATTGAAAAAGGAAGAGTATGAGTATTCAACATTTCCGTGTCGCCCTTATTCCCTTTTTTGCGGCA
TTTTGCCTTCCTGTTTTTGCTCACCCAGAAACGCTGGTGAAAGTAAAAGATGCTGAAGATCAGTTGGGTG
CACGAGTGGGTTACATCGAACTGGATCTCAACAGCGGTAAGATCCTTGAGAGTTTTCGCCCCGAAGAACG
TTTTCCAATGATGAGCACTTTTAAAGTTCTGCTATGTGGCGCGGTATTATCCCGTATTGACGCCGGGCAA
GAGCAACTCGGTCGCCGCATACACTATTCTCAGAATGACTTGGTTGAGTACTCACCAGTCACAGAAAAGC
ATCTTACGGATGGCATGACAGTAAGAGAATTATGCAGTGCTGCCATAACCATGAGTGATAACACTGCGGC
CAACTTACTTCTGACAACGATCGGAGGACCGAAGGAGCTAACCGCTTTTTTGCACAACATGGGGGATCAT
GTAACTCGCCTTGATCGTTGGGAACCGGAGCTGAATGAAGCCATACCAAACGACGAGCGTGACACCACGA
TGCCTGTAGCAATGGCAACAACGTTGCGCAAACTATTAACTGGCGAACTACTTACTCTAGCTTCCCGGCA
ACAATTAATAGACTGGATGGAGGCGGATAAAGTTGCAGGACCACTTCTGCGCTCGGCCCTTCCGGCTGGC
TGGTTTATTGCTGATAAATCTGGAGCCGGTGAGCGTGGGTCTCGCGGTATCATTGCAGCACTGGGGCCAG
ATGGTAAGCCCTCCCGTATCGTAGTTATCTACACGACGGGGAGTCAGGCAACTATGGATGAACGAAATAG
ACAGATCGCTGAGATAGGTGCCTCACTGATTAAGCATTGGTAACTGTCAGACCAAGTTTACTCATATATA
CTTTAGATTGATTTAAAACTTCATTTTTAATTTAAAAGGATCTAGGTGAAGATCCTTTTTGATAATCTCA
TGACCAAAATCCCTTAACGTGAGTTTTCGTTCCACTGAGCGTCAGACCCCGTAGAAAAGATCAAAGGATC
TTCTTGAGATCCTTTTTTTCTGCGCGTAATCTGCTGCTTGCAAACAAAAAAACCACCGCTACCAGCGGTG
GTTTGTTTGCCGGATCAAGAGCTACCAACTCTTTTTCCGAAGGTAACTGGCTTCAGCAGAGCGCAGATAC
CAAATACTGTTCTTCTAGTGTAGCCGTAGTTAGGCCACCACTTCAAGAACTCTGTAGCACCGCCTACATA
CCTCGCTCTGCTAATCCTGTTACCAGTGGCTGCTGCCAGTGGCGATAAGTCGTGTCTTACCGGGTTGGAC
TCAAGACGATAGTTACCGGATAAGGCGCAGCGGTCGGGCTGAACGGGGGGTTCGTGCACACAGCCCAGCT
TGGAGCGAACGACCTACACCGAACTGAGATACCTACAGCGTGAGCTATGAGAAAGCGCCACGCTTCCCGA
AGGGAGAAAGGCGGACAGGTATCCGGTAAGCGGCAGGGTCGGAACAGGAGAGCGCACGAGGGAGCTTCCA
GGGGGAAACGCCTGGTATCTTTATAGTCCTGTCGGGTTTCGCCACCTCTGACTTGAGCGTCGATTTTTGT
GATGCTCGTCAGGGGGGCGGAGCCTATGGAAAAACGCCA
