>Addgene plasmid #204965 | MsACR1-mCerulean3-pAAV2-hSyn | depositor partial sequence | sequence record 399270 | MsACR1
ATGTCCGCCTACGAGGTGGTGAAGGACATCCGGCTGGTCATCCAGACCATCCTGCTGCTGGCCTTTTATG
TGATGGCCGGCTTCTACCTGTATCAGAAGAAGAAGAAGAGGGCCAGATGGGAGGTGCTGTACATCGCAAC
CGTGGCAGGCCTGGCCAACACAATCGGCCTGGCCGCAGGACACCTGGAGCCACTGTCTTTTGCCGCAGAG
GGAGTGGGCAAGAAGACACCATGGCTGCGGTTCAGCTCCTGGATGACCACATGCCCCGTGCTGCTGATCC
ACCTGAACAATCTGGCAGGAGAGGAGGTGCAGAACGTGGAGCGCGCCAGCATGCTGGTCATCGAGCTGAA
TCTGATGGTGCTGCTGGGCGCCACCTCTAGCTTCACAGATGGCGGCGGCGCCCTGGTGTTCTTTATGCTG
AGCTGGCTGGTGTGCTTTACCATCTTCGTGCAGGCCTGGACAATCTTTAACGAGGCCTTCGCCTCCCTGC
CAGCAAAGGCAAGGCCTCACCTGAATGGCATGATGTTCTGTTTTTACTTCGCCTGGGCAGGATTTGGCGT
GCTGTTCGCAGCAGGACCAGAGGGATGGGGACCCAAGGACAATATCCTGGCCGAGCTGGTGACCATCGCC
ATGGTGGTGGTGGATTTCATCTCTAAGATCGTGTTTGGCTTCATCGGATGGCACCTGAGGTGGCGCGTGC
TGAGGGGAGAGGACGGCAAGGTG
